>Addgene plasmid #163456 | pLentiCRISPR-v1-sgGPT2_9 | addgene full sequence | sequence record 321910 | Addgene NGS Result
GGGTCTCTCTGGTTAGACCAGATCTGAGCCTGGGAGCTCTCTGGCTAACTAGGGAACCCACTGCTTAAGC
CTCAATAAAGCTTGCCTTGAGTGCTTCAAGTAGTGTGTGCCCGTCTGTTGTGTGACTCTGGTAACTAGAG
ATCCCTCAGACCCTTTTAGTCAGTGTGGAAAATCTCTAGCAGTGGCGCCCGAACAGGGACTTGAAAGCGA
AAGGGAAACCAGAGGAGCTCTCTCGACGCAGGACTCGGCTTGCTGAAGCGCGCACGGCAAGAGGCGAGGG
GCGGCGACTGGTGAGTACGCCAAAAATTTTGACTAGCGGAGGCTAGAAGGAGAGAGATGGGTGCGAGAGC
GTCAGTATTAAGCGGGGGAGAATTAGATCGCGATGGGAAAAAATTCGGTTAAGGCCAGGGGGAAAGAAAA
AATATAAATTAAAACATATAGTATGGGCAAGCAGGGAGCTAGAACGATTCGCAGTTAATCCTGGCCTGTT
AGAAACATCAGAAGGCTGTAGACAAATACTGGGACAGCTACAACCATCCCTTCAGACAGGATCAGAAGAA
CTTAGATCATTATATAATACAGTAGCAACCCTCTATTGTGTGCATCAAAGGATAGAGATAAAAGACACCA
AGGAAGCTTTAGACAAGATAGAGGAAGAGCAAAACAAAAGTAAGACCACCGCACAGCAAGCGGCCGCTGA
TCTTCAGACCTGGAGGAGGAGATATGAGGGACAATTGGAGAAGTGAATTATATAAATATAAAGTAGTAAA
AATTGAACCATTAGGAGTAGCACCCACCAAGGCAAAGAGAAGAGTGGTGCAGAGAGAAAAAAGAGCAGTG
GGAATAGGAGCTTTGTTCCTTGGGTTCTTGGGAGCAGCAGGAAGCACTATGGGCGCAGCGTCAATGACGC
TGACGGTACAGGCCAGACAATTATTGTCTGGTATAGTGCAGCAGCAGAACAATTTGCTGAGGGCTATTGA
GGCGCAACAGCATCTGTTGCAACTCACAGTCTGGGGCATCAAGCAGCTCCAGGCAAGAATCCTGGCTGTG
GAAAGATACCTAAAGGATCAACAGCTCCTGGGGATTTGGGGTTGCTCTGGAAAACTCATTTGCACCACTG
CTGTGCCTTGGAATGCTAGTTGGAGTAATAAATCTCTGGAACAGATTTGGAATCACACGACCTGGATGGA
GTGGGACAGAGAAATTAACAATTACACAAGCTTAATACACTCCTTAATTGAAGAATCGCAAAACCAGCAA
GAAAAGAATGAACAAGAATTATTGGAATTAGATAAATGGGCAAGTTTGTGGAATTGGTTTAACATAACAA
ATTGGCTGTGGTATATAAAATTATTCATAATGATAGTAGGAGGCTTGGTAGGTTTAAGAATAGTTTTTGC
TGTACTTTCTATAGTGAATAGAGTTAGGCAGGGATATTCACCATTATCGTTTCAGACCCACCTCCCAACC
CCGAGGGGACCCAGAGAGGGCCTATTTCCCATGATTCCTTCATATTTGCATATACGATACAAGGCTGTTA
GAGAGATAATTAGAATTAATTTGACTGTAAACACAAAGATATTAGTACAAAATACGTGACGTAGAAAGTA
ATAATTTCTTGGGTAGTTTGCAGTTTTAAAATTATGTTTTAAAATGGACTATCATATGCTTACCGTAACT
TGAAAGTATTTCGATTTCTTGGCTTTATATATCTTGTGGAAAGGACGAAACACCGTGCTCTGCATAATCA
ACCCGTTTTAGAGCTAGAAATAGCAAGTTAAAATAAGGCTAGTCCGTTATCAACTTGAAAAAGTGGCACC
GAGTCGGTGCTTTTTTGAATTCTAGATCTTGAGACAAATGGCAGTATTCATCCACAATTTTAAAAGAAAA
GGGGGGATTGGGGGGTACAGTGCAGGGGAAAGAATAGTAGACATAATAGCAACAGACATACAAACTAAAG
AATTACAAAAACAAATTACAAAAATTCAAAATTTTCGGGTTTATTACAGGGACAGCAGAGATCCACTTTG
GCGCCGGCTCGAGTGGCTCCGGTGCCCGTCAGTGGGCAGAGCGCACATCGCCCACAGTCCCCGAGAAGTT
GGGGGGAGGGGTCGGCAATTGAACCGGTGCCTAGAGAAGGTGGCGCGGGGTAAACTGGGAAAGTGATGTC
GTGTACTGGCTCCGCCTTTTTCCCGAGGGTGGGGGAGAACCGTATATAAGTGCAGTAGTCGCCGTGAACG
TTCTTTTTCGCAACGGGTTTGCCGCCAGAACACAGGTGTCGTGACGCGGGATCCGCCACCATGGATTACA
AAGACGATGACGATAAGATGGCCCCAAAGAAGAAGCGGAAGGTCGGTATCCACGGAGTCCCAGCAGCCGA
CAAGAAGTACAGCATCGGCCTGGACATCGGCACCAACTCTGTGGGCTGGGCCGTGATCACCGACGAGTAC
AAGGTGCCCAGCAAGAAATTCAAGGTGCTGGGCAACACCGACCGGCACAGCATCAAGAAGAACCTGATCG
GAGCCCTGCTGTTCGACAGCGGCGAAACAGCCGAGGCCACCCGGCTGAAGAGAACCGCCAGAAGAAGATA
CACCAGACGGAAGAACCGGATCTGCTATCTGCAAGAGATCTTCAGCAACGAGATGGCCAAGGTGGACGAC
AGCTTCTTCCACAGACTGGAAGAGTCCTTCCTGGTGGAAGAGGATAAGAAGCACGAGCGGCACCCCATCT
TCGGCAACATCGTGGACGAGGTGGCCTACCACGAGAAGTACCCCACCATCTACCACCTGAGAAAGAAACT
GGTGGACAGCACCGACAAGGCCGACCTGCGGCTGATCTATCTGGCCCTGGCCCACATGATCAAGTTCCGG
GGCCACTTCCTGATCGAGGGCGACCTGAACCCCGACAACAGCGACGTGGACAAGCTGTTCATCCAGCTGG
TGCAGACCTACAACCAGCTGTTCGAGGAAAACCCCATCAACGCCAGCGGCGTGGACGCCAAGGCCATCCT
GTCTGCCAGACTGAGCAAGAGCAGACGGCTGGAAAATCTGATCGCCCAGCTGCCCGGCGAGAAGAAGAAT
GGCCTGTTCGGAAACCTGATTGCCCTGAGCCTGGGCCTGACCCCCAACTTCAAGAGCAACTTCGACCTGG
CCGAGGATGCCAAACTGCAGCTGAGCAAGGACACCTACGACGACGACCTGGACAACCTGCTGGCCCAGAT
CGGCGACCAGTACGCCGACCTGTTTCTGGCCGCCAAGAACCTGTCCGACGCCATCCTGCTGAGCGACATC
CTGAGAGTGAACACCGAGATCACCAAGGCCCCCCTGAGCGCCTCTATGATCAAGAGATACGACGAGCACC
ACCAGGACCTGACCCTGCTGAAAGCTCTCGTGCGGCAGCAGCTGCCTGAGAAGTACAAAGAGATTTTCTT
CGACCAGAGCAAGAACGGCTACGCCGGCTACATTGACGGCGGAGCCAGCCAGGAAGAGTTCTACAAGTTC
ATCAAGCCCATCCTGGAAAAGATGGACGGCACCGAGGAACTGCTCGTGAAGCTGAACAGAGAGGACCTGC
TGCGGAAGCAGCGGACCTTCGACAACGGCAGCATCCCCCACCAGATCCACCTGGGAGAGCTGCACGCCAT
TCTGCGGCGGCAGGAAGATTTTTACCCATTCCTGAAGGACAACCGGGAAAAGATCGAGAAGATCCTGACC
TTCCGCATCCCCTACTACGTGGGCCCTCTGGCCAGGGGAAACAGCAGATTCGCCTGGATGACCAGAAAGA
GCGAGGAAACCATCACCCCCTGGAACTTCGAGGAAGTGGTGGACAAGGGCGCTTCCGCCCAGAGCTTCAT
CGAGCGGATGACCAACTTCGATAAGAACCTGCCCAACGAGAAGGTGCTGCCCAAGCACAGCCTGCTGTAC
GAGTACTTCACCGTGTATAACGAGCTGACCAAAGTGAAATACGTGACCGAGGGAATGAGAAAGCCCGCCT
TCCTGAGCGGCGAGCAGAAAAAGGCCATCGTGGACCTGCTGTTCAAGACCAACCGGAAAGTGACCGTGAA
GCAGCTGAAAGAGGACTACTTCAAGAAAATCGAGTGCTTCGACTCCGTGGAAATCTCCGGCGTGGAAGAT
CGGTTCAACGCCTCCCTGGGCACATACCACGATCTGCTGAAAATTATCAAGGACAAGGACTTCCTGGACA
ATGAGGAAAACGAGGACATTCTGGAAGATATCGTGCTGACCCTGACACTGTTTGAGGACAGAGAGATGAT
CGAGGAACGGCTGAAAACCTATGCCCACCTGTTCGACGACAAAGTGATGAAGCAGCTGAAGCGGCGGAGA
TACACCGGCTGGGGCAGGCTGAGCCGGAAGCTGATCAACGGCATCCGGGACAAGCAGTCCGGCAAGACAA
TCCTGGATTTCCTGAAGTCCGACGGCTTCGCCAACAGAAACTTCATGCAGCTGATCCACGACGACAGCCT
GACCTTTAAAGAGGACATCCAGAAAGCCCAGGTGTCCGGCCAGGGCGATAGCCTGCACGAGCACATTGCC
AATCTGGCCGGCAGCCCCGCCATTAAGAAGGGCATCCTGCAGACAGTGAAGGTGGTGGACGAGCTCGTGA
AAGTGATGGGCCGGCACAAGCCCGAGAACATCGTGATCGAAATGGCCAGAGAGAACCAGACCACCCAGAA
GGGACAGAAGAACAGCCGCGAGAGAATGAAGCGGATCGAAGAGGGCATCAAAGAGCTGGGCAGCCAGATC
CTGAAAGAACACCCCGTGGAAAACACCCAGCTGCAGAACGAGAAGCTGTACCTGTACTACCTGCAGAATG
GGCGGGATATGTACGTGGACCAGGAACTGGACATCAACCGGCTGTCCGACTACGATGTGGACCATATCGT
GCCTCAGAGCTTTCTGAAGGACGACTCCATCGACAACAAGGTGCTGACCAGAAGCGACAAGAACCGGGGC
AAGAGCGACAACGTGCCCTCCGAAGAGGTCGTGAAGAAGATGAAGAACTACTGGCGGCAGCTGCTGAACG
CCAAGCTGATTACCCAGAGAAAGTTCGACAATCTGACCAAGGCCGAGAGAGGCGGCCTGAGCGAACTGGA
TAAGGCCGGCTTCATCAAGAGACAGCTGGTGGAAACCCGGCAGATCACAAAGCACGTGGCACAGATCCTG
GACTCCCGGATGAACACTAAGTACGACGAGAATGACAAGCTGATCCGGGAAGTGAAAGTGATCACCCTGA
AGTCCAAGCTGGTGTCCGATTTCCGGAAGGATTTCCAGTTTTACAAAGTGCGCGAGATCAACAACTACCA
CCACGCCCACGACGCCTACCTGAACGCCGTCGTGGGAACCGCCCTGATCAAAAAGTACCCTAAGCTGGAA
AGCGAGTTCGTGTACGGCGACTACAAGGTGTACGACGTGCGGAAGATGATCGCCAAGAGCGAGCAGGAAA
TCGGCAAGGCTACCGCCAAGTACTTCTTCTACAGCAACATCATGAACTTTTTCAAGACCGAGATTACCCT
GGCCAACGGCGAGATCCGGAAGCGGCCTCTGATCGAGACAAACGGCGAAACCGGGGAGATCGTGTGGGAT
AAGGGCCGGGATTTTGCCACCGTGCGGAAAGTGCTGAGCATGCCCCAAGTGAATATCGTGAAAAAGACCG
AGGTGCAGACAGGCGGCTTCAGCAAAGAGTCTATCCTGCCCAAGAGGAACAGCGATAAGCTGATCGCCAG
AAAGAAGGACTGGGACCCTAAGAAGTACGGCGGCTTCGACAGCCCCACCGTGGCCTATTCTGTGCTGGTG
GTGGCCAAAGTGGAAAAGGGCAAGTCCAAGAAACTGAAGAGTGTGAAAGAGCTGCTGGGGATCACCATCA
TGGAAAGAAGCAGCTTCGAGAAGAATCCCATCGACTTTCTGGAAGCCAAGGGCTACAAAGAAGTGAAAAA
GGACCTGATCATCAAGCTGCCTAAGTACTCCCTGTTCGAGCTGGAAAACGGCCGGAAGAGAATGCTGGCC
TCTGCCGGCGAACTGCAGAAGGGAAACGAACTGGCCCTGCCCTCCAAATATGTGAACTTCCTGTACCTGG
CCAGCCACTATGAGAAGCTGAAGGGCTCCCCCGAGGATAATGAGCAGAAACAGCTGTTTGTGGAACAGCA
CAAGCACTACCTGGACGAGATCATCGAGCAGATCAGCGAGTTCTCCAAGAGAGTGATCCTGGCCGACGCT
AATCTGGACAAAGTGCTGTCCGCCTACAACAAGCACCGGGATAAGCCCATCAGAGAGCAGGCCGAGAATA
TCATCCACCTGTTTACCCTGACCAATCTGGGAGCCCCTGCCGCCTTCAAGTACTTTGACACCACCATCGA
CCGGAAGAGGTACACCAGCACCAAAGAGGTGCTGGACGCCACCCTGATCCACCAGAGCATCACCGGCCTG
TACGAGACACGGATCGACCTGTCTCAGCTGGGAGGCGACAAGCGTCCTGCTGCTACTAAGAAAGCTGGTC
AAGCTAAGAAAAAGAAAGCTAGCGGCAGCGGCGCCACCAACTTCAGCCTGCTGAAGCAGGCCGGCGACGT
GGAGGAGAACCCCGGCCCCATGACCGAGTACAAGCCCACGGTGCGCCTCGCCACCCGCGACGACGTCCCC
AGGGCCGTACGCACCCTCGCCGCCGCGTTCGCCGACTACCCCGCCACGCGCCACACCGTCGATCCGGACC
GCCACATCGAGCGGGTCACCGAGCTGCAAGAACTCTTCCTCACGCGCGTCGGGCTCGACATCGGCAAGGT
GTGGGTCGCGGACGACGGCGCCGCGGTGGCGGTCTGGACCACGCCGGAGAGCGTCGAAGCGGGGGCGGTG
TTCGCCGAGATCGGCCCGCGCATGGCCGAGTTGAGCGGTTCCCGGCTGGCCGCGCAGCAACAGATGGAAG
GCCTCCTGGCGCCGCACCGGCCCAAGGAGCCCGCGTGGTTCCTGGCCACCGTCGGAGTCTCGCCCGACCA
CCAGGGCAAGGGTCTGGGCAGCGCCGTCGTGCTCCCCGGAGTGGAGGCGGCCGAGCGCGCCGGGGTGCCC
GCCTTCCTGGAGACCTCCGCGCCCCGCAACCTCCCCTTCTACGAGCGGCTCGGCTTCACCGTCACCGCCG
ACGTCGAGGTGCCCGAAGGACCGCGCACCTGGTGCATGACCCGCAAGCCCGGTGCCTGAACGCGTTAAGT
CGACAATCAACCTCTGGATTACAAAATTTGTGAAAGATTGACTGGTATTCTTAACTATGTTGCTCCTTTT
ACGCTATGTGGATACGCTGCTTTAATGCCTTTGTATCATGCTATTGCTTCCCGTATGGCTTTCATTTTCT
CCTCCTTGTATAAATCCTGGTTGCTGTCTCTTTATGAGGAGTTGTGGCCCGTTGTCAGGCAACGTGGCGT
GGTGTGCACTGTGTTTGCTGACGCAACCCCCACTGGTTGGGGCATTGCCACCACCTGTCAGCTCCTTTCC
GGGACTTTCGCTTTCCCCCTCCCTATTGCCACGGCGGAACTCATCGCCGCCTGCCTTGCCCGCTGCTGGA
CAGGGGCTCGGCTGTTGGGCACTGACAATTCCGTGGTGTTGTCGGGGAAATCATCGTCCTTTCCTTGGCT
GCTCGCCTGTGTTGCCACCTGGATTCTGCGCGGGACGTCCTTCTGCTACGTCCCTTCGGCCCTCAATCCA
GCGGACCTTCCTTCCCGCGGCCTGCTGCCGGCTCTGCGGCCTCTTCCGCGTCTTCGCCTTCGCCCTCAGA
CGAGTCGGATCTCCCTTTGGGCCGCCTCCCCGCGTCGACTTTAAGACCAATGACTTACAAGGCAGCTGTA
GATCTTAGCCACTTTTTAAAAGAAAAGGGGGGACTGGAAGGGCTAATTCACTCCCAACGAAGACAAGATC
TGCTTTTTGCTTGTACTGGGTCTCTCTGGTTAGACCAGATCTGAGCCTGGGAGCTCTCTGGCTAACTAGG
GAACCCACTGCTTAAGCCTCAATAAAGCTTGCCTTGAGTGCTTCAAGTAGTGTGTGCCCGTCTGTTGTGT
GACTCTGGTAACTAGAGATCCCTCAGACCCTTTTAGTCAGTGTGGAAAATCTCTAGCAGTACGTATAGTA
GTTCATGTCATCTTATTATTCAGTATTTATAACTTGCAAAGAAATGAATATCAGAGAGTGAGAGGAACTT
GTTTATTGCAGCTTATAATGGTTACAAATAAAGCAATAGCATCACAAATTTCACAAATAAAGCATTTTTT
TCACTGCATTCTAGTTGTGGTTTGTCCAAACTCATCAATGTATCTTATCATGTCTGGCTCTAGCTATCCC
GCCCCTAACTCCGCCCATCCCGCCCCTAACTCCGCCCAGTTCCGCCCATTCTCCGCCCCATGGCTGACTA
ATTTTTTTTATTTATGCAGAGGCCGAGGCCGCCTCGGCCTCTGAGCTATTCCAGAAGTAGTGAGGAGGCT
TTTTTGGAGGCCTAGGGACGTACCCAATTCGCCCTATAGTGAGTCGTATTACGCGCGCTCACTGGCCGTC
GTTTTACAACGTCGTGACTGGGAAAACCCTGGCGTTACCCAACTTAATCGCCTTGCAGCACATCCCCCTT
TCGCCAGCTGGCGTAATAGCGAAGAGGCCCGCACCGATCGCCCTTCCCAACAGTTGCGCAGCCTGAATGG
CGAATGGG
[124 nt withheld, positions 8689-8812]
C
[91 nt withheld, positions 8814-8904]
A
[49 nt withheld, positions 8906-8954]
CCTTTGACGTTGGAGTCCACGTTCTTT
[37 nt withheld, positions 8982-9018]
ACCCTATCTCGGTCTATTCTTTTGATTTATAAGGGATTTTGCCGATTTCGGCCTATTGGTTAAAAAATGA
GCTGATTTAACAAAAATTTAACGCGAATTTTAACAAAATATTAACGCTTACAATTTAGGTGGCACTTTTC
GGGGAAATGTGCGCGGAACCCCTATTTGTTTATTTTTCTAAATACATTCAAATATGTATCCGCTCATGAG
ACAATAACCCTGATAAATGCTTCAATAATATTGAAAAAGGAAGAGTATGAGTATTCAACATTTCCGTGTC
GCCCTTATTCCCTTTTTTGCGGCATTTTGCCTTCCTGTTTTTGCTCACCCAGAAACGCTGGTGAAAGTAA
AAGATGCTGAAGATCAGTTGGGTGCACGAGTGGGTTACATCGAACTGGATCTCAACAGCGGTAAGATCCT
TGAGAGTTTTCGCCCCGAAGAACGTTTTCCAATGATGAGCACTTTTAAAGTTCTGCTATGTGGCGCGGTA
TTATCCCGTATTGACGCCGGGCAAGAGCAACTCGGTCGCCGCATACACTATTCTCAGAATGACTTGGTTG
AGTACTCACCAGTCACAGAAAAGCATCTTACGGATGGCATGACAGTAAGAGAATTATGCAGTGCTGCCAT
AACCATGAGTGATAACACTGCGGCCAACTTACTTCTGACAACGATCGGAGGACCGAAGGAGCTAACCGCT
TTTTTGCACAACATGGGGGATCATGTAACTCGCCTTGATCGTTGGGAACCGGAGCTGAATGAAGCCATAC
CAAACGACGAGCGTGACACCACGATGCCTGTAGCAATGGCAACAACGTTGCGCAAACTATTAACTGGCGA
ACTACTTACTCTAGCTTCCCGGCAACAATTAATAGACTGGATGGAGGCGGATAAAGTTGCAGGACCACTT
CTGCGCTCGGCCCTTCCGGCTGGCTGGTTTATTGCTGATAAATCTGGAGCCGGTGAGCGTGGGTCTCGCG
GTATCATTGCAGCACTGGGGCCAGATGGTAAGCCCTCCCGTATCGTAGTTATCTACACGACGGGGAGTCA
GGCAACTATGGATGAACGAAATAGACAGATCGCTGAGATAGGTGCCTCACTGATTAAGCATTGGTAACTG
TCAGACCAAGTTTACTCATATATACTTTAGATTGATTTAAAACTTCATTTTTAATTTAAAAGGATCTAGG
TGAAGATCCTTTTTGATAATCTCATGACCAAAATCCCTTAACGTGAGTTTTCGTTCCACTGAGCGTCAGA
CCCCGTAGAAAAGATCAAAGGATCTTCTTGAGATCCTTTTTTTCTGCGCGTAATCTGCTGCTTGCAAACA
AAAAAACCACCGCTACCAGCGGTGGTTTGTTTGCCGGATCAAGAGCTACCAACTCTTTTTCCGAAGGTAA
CTGGCTTCAGCAGAGCGCAGATACCAAATACTGTTCTTCTAGTGTAGCCGTAGTTAGGCCACCACTTCAA
GAACTCTGTAGCACCGCCTACATACCTCGCTCTGCTAATCCTGTTACCAGTGGCTGCTGCCAGTGGCGAT
AAGTCGTGTCTTACCGGGTTGGACTCAAGACGATAGTTACCGGATAAGGCGCAGCGGTCGGGCTGAACGG
GGGGTTCGTGCACACAGCCCAGCTTGGAGCGAACGACCTACACCGAACTGAGATACCTACAGCGTGAGCT
ATGAGAAAGCGCCACGCTTCCCGAAGGGAGAAAGGCGGACAGGTATCCGGTAAGCGGCAGGGTCGGAACA
GGAGAGCGCACGAGGGAGCTTCCAGGGGGAAACGCCTGGTATCTTTATAGTCCTGTCGGGTTTCGCCACC
TCTGACTTGAGCGTCGATTTTTGTGATGCTCGTCAGGGGGGCGGAGCCTATGGAAAAACGCCAGCAACGC
GGCCTTTTTACGGTTCCTGGCCTTTTGCTGGCCTTTTGCTCACATGTTCTTTCCTGCGTTATCCCCTGAT
TCTGTGGATAACCGTATTACCGCCTTTGAGTGAGCTGATACCGCTCGCCGCAGCCGAACGACCGAGCGCA
GCGAGTCAGTGAGCGAGGAAGCGGAAGAGCGCCCAATACGCAAACCGCCTCTCCCCGCGCGTTGGCCGAT
TCATTAATGCAGCTGGCACGACAGGTTTCCCGACTGGAAAGCGGGCAGTGAGCGCAACGCAATTAATGTG
AGTTAGCTCACTCATTAGGCACCCCAGGCTTTACACTTTATGCTTCCGGCTCGTATGTTGTGTGGAATTG
TGAGCGGATAACAATTTCACACAGGAAACAGCTATGACCATGATTACGCCAAGCGCGCAATTAACCCTCA
CTAAAGGGAACAAAAGCTGGAGCTGCAAGCTTAATGTAGTCTTATGCAATACTCTTGTAGTCTTGCAACA
TGGTAACGATGAGTTAGCAACATGCCTTACAAGGAGAGAAAAAGCACCGTGCATGCCGATTGGTGGAAGT
AAGGTGGTACGATCGTGCCTTATTAGGAAGGCAACAGACGGGTCTGACATGGATTGGACGAACCACTGAA
TTGCCGCATTGCAGAGATATTGTATTTAAGTGCCTAGCTCGATACATAAAC
Features (pLannotate 1.2.2; 29 found; start..end, strand, type, name):
      1..181     +  LTR            5' LTR (truncated): truncated 5' long terminal repeat (LTR) from HIV-1
    228..353     +  misc_feature   HIV-1 Ψ: packaging signal of human immunodeficiency virus type 1
    337..700     +  CDS            HIV-1 gag (fragment): gag protein from human immunodeficiency virus 1; gag
    846..1079    +  misc_feature   RRE: The Rev response element (RRE) of HIV-1 allows for Rev-dependent mRNA export from the nucleus to the cytoplasm.
   1456..1482    +  CDS            Rev (fragment): human immunodeficiency virus 1 (HIV-1) Rev protein; rev; enhances nuclear export of unspliced and incompletely spliced viral mRNAs
   1486..1726    +  promoter       U6 promoter: RNA polymerase III promoter for human U6 snRNA
   1755..1830    +  misc_RNA       gRNA scaffold: guide RNA scaffold for the Streptococcus pyogenes CRISPR/Cas9 system
   1878..1995    +  misc_feature   cPPT/CTS: central polypurine tract and central termination sequence of HIV-1
   2064..2275    +  promoter       EF-1α core promoter: core promoter for human elongation factor EF-1α
   2379..3980    +  CDS            Cas9(N): N-terminal portion of Streptococcus pyogenes Cas9 (Zetsche et al., 2015)
   3981..6479    +  CDS            Cas9(C): C-terminal portion of Streptococcus pyogenes Cas9 (Zetsche et al., 2015)
   6600..7199    +  CDS            PuroR (fragment): puromycin N-acetyltransferase; pac from Streptomyces; confers resistance to puromycin
   7215..7803    +  misc_feature   WPRE: woodchuck hepatitis virus posttranscriptional regulatory element
   7854..7873    +  misc_feature   cPPT/CTS (fragment): central polypurine tract and central termination sequence of HIV-1
   7875..8108    +  LTR            3' LTR (ΔU3): self-inactivating 3' long terminal repeat (LTR) from HIV-1
   8186..8307    +  polyA_signal   SV40 poly(A) signal: SV40 polyadenylation signal
   8347..8482    +  rep_origin     SV40 ori: SV40 origin of replication
   8503..8521    -  promoter       T7 promoter: promoter for bacteriophage T7 RNA polymerase
   8529..8684    +  CDS            lacZα (fragment): LacZα fragment of β-galactosidase; lacZ fragment
   8689..9117    +  rep_origin     f1 ori (sequence partly withheld): f1 bacteriophage origin of replication; arrow indicates direction of (+) strand synthesis
   9170..9274    +  promoter       AmpR promoter: bla
   9275..10135   +  CDS            AmpR: β-lactamase; bla; confers resistance to ampicillin, carbenicillin, and related antibiotics
  10306..10894   +  rep_origin     ori: high-copy-number ColE1/pMB1/pBR322/pUC origin of replication
  11077..11169   +  CDS            lacI (fragment): lac repressor; lacI; The lac repressor binds to the lac operator to inhibit transcription in E. coli. This inhibition can be relieved by adding lactose or isopropyl-β-D-thiogalactopyranoside (IPTG).
  11182..11203   +  protein_bind   CAP binding site: CAP binding activates transcription in the presence of cAMP. E. coli catabolite activator protein
  11218..11248   +  promoter       lac promoter: promoter for the E. coli lac operon
  11252..11274   +  protein_bind   lac operator (fragment): The lac repressor binds to the lac operator to inhibit transcription in E. coli. This inhibition can be relieved by adding lactose or isopropyl-β-D-thiogalactopyranoside (IPTG). lac repressor encoded by lacI
  11317..11335   +  promoter       T3 promoter: promoter for bacteriophage T3 RNA polymerase
  11363..11589   +  promoter       RSV promoter: Rous sarcoma virus enhancer/promoter
