[The description below was written by a language model from this plasmid's Addgene catalogue record and pLannotate feature annotations shown in this document.]
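Description:
pLentiCRISPR-v1-sgGPT2_9 is an all-in-one lentiviral CRISPR vector, built on the pLentiCRISPR v1 backbone, that delivers Streptococcus pyogenes Cas9 together with a single guide RNA directed against human GPT2 (also known as ALT2). In bacteria it is maintained as a high-copy plasmid through a ColE1/pUC-type origin and selected with ampicillin via the β-lactamase gene. The backbone also carries an f1 origin, an SV40 origin and poly(A) signal, and remnants of lac, T7 and T3 elements.

The lentiviral transfer cassette runs from an RSV promoter fused to a truncated HIV-1 5' LTR through to a self-inactivating ΔU3 3' LTR. This arrangement drives genomic RNA production in packaging cells while leaving the integrated provirus without LTR promoter activity. The Ψ packaging signal, a gag fragment, the RRE and a cPPT/CTS support encapsidation, Rev-dependent export and nuclear import. Within this unit, a human U6 RNA polymerase III promoter transcribes the GPT2-targeting spacer, which was cloned between BsmBI sites destroyed in the process and is fused to the Cas9 guide scaffold. Downstream, an EF-1α core promoter drives the Cas9 coding sequence, which the annotation tool splits into adjoining N- and C-terminal portions although they form one contiguous region. It is followed by puromycin N-acetyltransferase for selection of transduced mammalian cells. The feature table does not annotate the linker between Cas9 and the puromycin marker. A WPRE after the marker enhances transcript expression.

The construct is intended for producing lentivirus to knock out GPT2 in human cells. It was deposited with a study using CRISPR screens in physiologic medium to identify conditionally essential genes.
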