Addgene plasmid #163456: pLentiCRISPR-v1-sgGPT2_9
Purpose: lentiviral vector expressing Cas9 and an sgRNA targeting GPT2
Depositing lab: Jason Cantor. Depositing organization: Morgridge Institute for Research. Publication: CRISPR screens in physiologic medium reveal conditionally essential genes in human cells. Rossiter NJ, Huggler KS, Adelmann CH, Keys HR, Soens RW, Sabatini DM, Cantor JR. Cell Metab. 2021 Feb 23. pii: S1550-4131(21)00061-9. doi: 10.1016/j.cmet.2021.02.005. PubMed 33651980.
Backbone
  Vector backbone: pLentiCRISPR v1
  Vector type: Mammalian Expression, Lentiviral, CRISPR
  Selectable markers: Puromycin
Growth in bacteria
  Bacterial resistance: Ampicillin, 100 μg/mL
  Growth temperature: 37°C
  Growth strain: NEB Stable
  Copy number: High Copy
Gene/Insert
  Gene/Insert name: sgRNA 9 targeting GPT2
  gRNA/shRNA sequence: GTGCTCTGCATAATCAACCC
  Species: H. sapiens (human)
  Entrez Gene: GPT2 (a.k.a. ALT2, GPT 2, MRT49, NEDSPM)
  Promoter: U6
  Cloning method: Restriction Enzyme; 5′ cloning site BsmBI (destroyed during cloning); 3′ cloning site BsmBI (destroyed during cloning)
  Sequencing primers: 5′ GTTTTAAAATGGACTATCATATGCTTACCG
Terms and licenses: Academic/Nonprofit Terms; Industry Terms: Not Available to Industry
How to cite: pLentiCRISPR-v1-sgGPT2_9 was a gift from Jason Cantor (Addgene plasmid # 163456 ; http://n2t.net/addgene:163456 ; RRID:Addgene_163456)
